>Addgene plasmid #214918 | EF1a-SRRD-HA (in pLEX_307) | addgene full sequence | sequence record 424955 | Addgene NGS Result
CTCGAGGCCTGCAGGTGCAAAGATGGATAAAGTTTTAAACAGAGAGGAATCTTTGCAGCTAATGGACCTT
CTAGGTCTTGAAAGGAGTGGGAATTGGCTCCGGTGCCCGTCAGTGGGCAGAGCGCACATCGCCCACAGTC
CCCGAGAAGTTGGGGGGAGGGGTCGGCAATTGAACCGGTGCCTAGAGAAGGTGGCGCGGGGTAAACTGGG
AAAGTGATGTCGTGTACTGGCTCCGCCTTTTTCCCGAGGGTGGGGGAGAACCGTATATAAGTGCAGTAGT
CGCCGTGAACGTTCTTTTTCGCAACGGGTTTGCCGCCAGAACACAGGTAAGTGCCGTGTGTGGTTCCCGC
GGGCCTGGCCTCTTTACGGGTTATGGCCCTTGCGTGCCTTGAATTACTTCCACCTGGCTGCAGTACGTGA
TTCTTGATCCCGAGCTTCGGGTTGGAAGTGGGTGGGAGAGTTCGAGGCCTTGCGCTTAAGGAGCCCCTTC
GCCTCGTGCTTGAGTTGAGGCCTGGCCTGGGCGCTGGGGCCGCCGCGTGCGAATCTGGTGGCACCTTCGC
GCCTGTCTCGCTGCTTTCGATAAGTCTCTAGCCATTTAAAATTTTTGATGACCTGCTGCGACGCTTTTTT
TCTGGCAAGATAGTCTTGTAAATGCGGGCCAAGATCTGCACACTGGTATTTCGGTTTTTGGGGCCGCGGG
CGGCGACGGGGCCCGTGCGTCCCAGCGCACATGTTCGGCGAGGCGGGGCCTGCGAGCGCGGCCACCGAGA
ATCGGACGGGGGTAGTCTCAAGCTGGCCGGCCTGCTCTGGTGCCTGGCCTCGCGCCGCCGTGTATCGCCC
CGCCCTGGGCGGCAAGGCTGGCCCGGTCGGCACCAGTTGCGTGAGCGGAAAGATGGCCGCTTCCCGGCCC
TGCTGCAGGGAGCTCAAAATGGAGGACGCGGCGCTCGGGAGAGCGGGCGGGTGAGTCACCCACACAAAGG
AAAAGGGCCTTTCCGTCCTCAGCCGTCGCTTCATGTGACTCCACGGAGTACCGGGCGCCGTCCAGGCACC
TCGATTAGTTCTCGAGCTTTTGGAGTACGTCGTCTTTAGGTTGGGGGGAGGGGTTTTATGCGATGGAGTT
TCCCCACACTGAGTGGGTGGAGACTGAAGTTAGGCCAGCTTGGCACTTGATGTAATTCTCCTTGGAATTT
GCCCTTTTTGAGTTTGGATCTTGGTTCATTCTCAAGCCTCAGACAGTGGTTCAAAGTTTTTTTCTTCCAT
TTCAGGTGTCGTGAGGCTAGCGGCACCATGGCTGCGGCCGCAGCTGCGGCGCTGGAATCCTGGCAGGCGG
CGGCTCCGCGGAAGAGGCGCTCCGCGGCTCGACGGCCGCGGCGGAGGGAGGCGGCGCCCCGGGGGAGAGA
GGCGGCGCCCCGGGGGAGAGAGGCGGCGCCCCGGGGCCCCGAGGCGGAGTTCGAGTCTGACAGCGGAGTC
GTGCTTCGTCGCATCTGGGAGGCTGAGAAGGACCTGTTTATCTCTGATTTCTGGAGTTCAGCACTAGAAA
CCATCAATAGATGTCTCACAAAACATCTGGAACAACTGAAGGCCCCTGTGGGGACTCTTTCAGACATCTT
TGGAAACCTGCATCTTGACTCATTGCCAGAGGAGTCAGATGTGGCCACTGATTCTATCCCAAGAGAGATC
TTGGTCACAGGAACCTGCCATTTGAAGTGTGTGTGTTACGGCATTGGGAACTTTGCCACCTGCATCGTAG
CTAGAAACCAGCTAACGTTTTTGCTGCTTTTGTTGGAAAAGTGCCAGATTCCCAGAAGTCACTGTTGGGT
ATATGACCCTCTGTTTAGCCAACTTGAAATTGAAGTCCTTAACACCCTTGGTGTGACTGTTCTCAGTGAG
AACGAGGAAGGGAAACGGAGTATTCGCGGGGAGCCTACCATCTTTTACATGCTCCATTGTGGGACGGCCT
TGTACAACAATCTTTTATGGAGTAACTGGTCAGTAGATGCCCTTTCTAAGATGGTCATCATTGGGAACAG
TTTCAAAGGACTTGAGGAGAGGTTGTTGGCAAGGATTCTGCAGAAAAATTATCCCTACATTGCAAAGATT
TTAAAAGGACTGGAGGAGCTTGAGTTTCCTCAGACTTCACAATACATGGACATATTTAATGATACCTCTG
TCCACTGGTTCCCTGTGCAAAAGCTAGAACAGCTCTCCATAGATATTTGGGAGTTTCGGGAAGAACCAGA
TTATCAGGACTGTGAGGACCTTGAAATCATCAGGAACAAGAGAGAAGATCCTTCTGCTACTGACGGTGGG
TCGGGCGGATACCCATACGATGTTCCAGATTACGCTTAGACGCGTTAAGTCGACAATCAACCTCTGGATT
ACAAAATTTGTGAAAGATTGACTGGTATTCTTAACTATGTTGCTCCTTTTACGCTATGTGGATACGCTGC
TTTAATGCCTTTGTATCATGCTATTGCTTCCCGTATGGCTTTCATTTTCTCCTCCTTGTATAAATCCTGG
TTGCTGTCTCTTTATGAGGAGTTGTGGCCCGTTGTCAGGCAACGTGGCGTGGTGTGCACTGTGTTTGCTG
ACGCAACCCCCACTGGTTGGGGCATTGCCACCACCTGTCAGCTCCTTTCCGGGACTTTCGCTTTCCCCCT
CCCTATTGCCACGGCGGAACTCATCGCCGCCTGCCTTGCCCGCTGCTGGACAGGGGCTCGGCTGTTGGGC
ACTGACAATTCCGTGGTGTTGTCGGGGAAATCATCGTCCTTTCCTTGGCTGCTCGCCTGTGTTGCCACCT
GGATTCTGCGCGGGACGTCCTTCTGCTACGTCCCTTCGGCCCTCAATCCAGCGGACCTTCCTTCCCGCGG
CCTGCTGCCGGCTCTGCGGCCTCTTCCGCGTCTTCGCCTTCGCCCTCAGACGAGTCGGATCTCCCTTTGG
GCCGCCTCCCCGCGTCGACTTTAAGACCAATGACTTACAAGGCAGCTGTAGATCTTAGCCACTTTTTAAA
AGAAAAGGGGGGACTGGAAGGGCTAATTCACTCCCAACGAAGACAAGATCTGCTTTTTGCTTGTACTGGG
TCTCTCTGGTTAGACCAGATCTGAGCCTGGGAGCTCTCTGGCTAACTAGGGAACCCACTGCTTAAGCCTC
AATAAAGCTTGCCTTGAGTGCTTCAAGTAGTGTGTGCCCGTCTGTTGTGTGACTCTGGTAACTAGAGATC
CCTCAGACCCTTTTAGTCAGTGTGGAAAATCTCTAGCAGTACGTATAGTAGTTCATGTCATCTTATTATT
CAGTATTTATAACTTGCAAAGAAATGAATATCAGAGAGTGAGAGGAACTTGTTTATTGCAGCTTATAATG
GTTACAAATAAAGCAATAGCATCACAAATTTCACAAATAAAGCATTTTTTTCACTGCATTCTAGTTGTGG
TTTGTCCAAACTCATCAATGTATCTTATCATGTCTGGCTCTAGCTATCCCGCCCCTAACTCCGCCCATCC
CGCCCCTAACTCCGCCCAGTTCCGCCCATTCTCCGCCCCATGGCTGACTAATTTTTTTTATTTATGCAGA
GGCCGAGGCCGCCTCGGCCTCTGAGCTATTCCAGAAGTAGTGAGGAGGCTTTTTTGGAGGCCTAGGGACG
TACCCAATTCGCCCTATAGTGAGTCGTATTACGCGCGCTCACTGGCCGTCGTTTTACAACGTCGTGACTG
GGAAAACCCTGGCGTTACCCAACTTAATCGCCTTGCAGCACATCCCCCTTTCGCCAGCTGGCGTAATAGC
GAAGAGGCCCGCACCGATCGCCCTTCCCAACAGTTGCGCAGCCTGAATGGCGAATGGG
[124 nt withheld, positions 3839-3962]
C
[91 nt withheld, positions 3964-4054]
A
[49 nt withheld, positions 4056-4104]
CCTTTGACGTTGGAGTCCACGTTCTTT
[37 nt withheld, positions 4132-4168]
ACCCTATCTCGGTCTATTCTTTTGATTTATAAGGGATTTTGCCGATTTCGGCCTATTGGTTAAAAAATGA
GCTGATTTAACAAAAATTTAACGCGAATTTTAACAAAATATTAACGCTTACAATTTAGGTGGCACTTTTC
GGGGAAATGTGCGCGGAACCCCTATTTGTTTATTTTTCTAAATACATTCAAATATGTATCCGCTCATGAG
ACAATAACCCTGATAAATGCTTCAATAATATTGAAAAAGGAAGAGTATGAGTATTCAACATTTCCGTGTC
GCCCTTATTCCCTTTTTTGCGGCATTTTGCCTTCCTGTTTTTGCTCACCCAGAAACGCTGGTGAAAGTAA
AAGATGCTGAAGATCAGTTGGGTGCACGAGTGGGTTACATCGAACTGGATCTCAACAGCGGTAAGATCCT
TGAGAGTTTTCGCCCCGAAGAACGTTTTCCAATGATGAGCACTTTTAAAGTTCTGCTATGTGGCGCGGTA
TTATCCCGTATTGACGCCGGGCAAGAGCAACTCGGTCGCCGCATACACTATTCTCAGAATGACTTGGTTG
AGTACTCACCAGTCACAGAAAAGCATCTTACGGATGGCATGACAGTAAGAGAATTATGCAGTGCTGCCAT
AACCATGAGTGATAACACTGCGGCCAACTTACTTCTGACAACGATCGGAGGACCGAAGGAGCTAACCGCT
TTTTTGCACAACATGGGGGATCATGTAACTCGCCTTGATCGTTGGGAACCGGAGCTGAATGAAGCCATAC
CAAACGACGAGCGTGACACCACGATGCCTGTAGCAATGGCAACAACGTTGCGCAAACTATTAACTGGCGA
ACTACTTACTCTAGCTTCCCGGCAACAATTAATAGACTGGATGGAGGCGGATAAAGTTGCAGGACCACTT
CTGCGCTCGGCCCTTCCGGCTGGCTGGTTTATTGCTGATAAATCTGGAGCCGGTGAGCGTGGGTCTCGCG
GTATCATTGCAGCACTGGGGCCAGATGGTAAGCCCTCCCGTATCGTAGTTATCTACACGACGGGGAGTCA
GGCAACTATGGATGAACGAAATAGACAGATCGCTGAGATAGGTGCCTCACTGATTAAGCATTGGTAACTG
TCAGACCAAGTTTACTCATATATACTTTAGATTGATTTAAAACTTCATTTTTAATTTAAAAGGATCTAGG
TGAAGATCCTTTTTGATAATCTCATGACCAAAATCCCTTAACGTGAGTTTTCGTTCCACTGAGCGTCAGA
CCCCGTAGAAAAGATCAAAGGATCTTCTTGAGATCCTTTTTTTCTGCGCGTAATCTGCTGCTTGCAAACA
AAAAAACCACCGCTACCAGCGGTGGTTTGTTTGCCGGATCAAGAGCTACCAACTCTTTTTCCGAAGGTAA
CTGGCTTCAGCAGAGCGCAGATACCAAATACTGTTCTTCTAGTGTAGCCGTAGTTAGGCCACCACTTCAA
GAACTCTGTAGCACCGCCTACATACCTCGCTCTGCTAATCCTGTTACCAGTGGCTGCTGCCAGTGGCGAT
AAGTCGTGTCTTACCGGGTTGGACTCAAGACGATAGTTACCGGATAAGGCGCAGCGGTCGGGCTGAACGG
GGGGTTCGTGCACACAGCCCAGCTTGGAGCGAACGACCTACACCGAACTGAGATACCTACAGCGTGAGCT
ATGAGAAAGCGCCACGCTTCCCGAAGGGAGAAAGGCGGACAGGTATCCGGTAAGCGGCAGGGTCGGAACA
GGAGAGCGCACGAGGGAGCTTCCAGGGGGAAACGCCTGGTATCTTTATAGTCCTGTCGGGTTTCGCCACC
TCTGACTTGAGCGTCGATTTTTGTGATGCTCGTCAGGGGGGCGGAGCCTATGGAAAAACGCCAGCAACGC
GGCCTTTTTACGGTTCCTGGCCTTTTGCTGGCCTTTTGCTCACATGTTCTTTCCTGCGTTATCCCCTGAT
TCTGTGGATAACCGTATTACCGCCTTTGAGTGAGCTGATACCGCTCGCCGCAGCCGAACGACCGAGCGCA
GCGAGTCAGTGAGCGAGGAAGCGGAAGAGCGCCCAATACGCAAACCGCCTCTCCCCGCGCGTTGGCCGAT
TCATTAATGCAGCTGGCACGACAGGTTTCCCGACTGGAAAGCGGGCAGTGAGCGCAACGCAATTAATGTG
AGTTAGCTCACTCATTAGGCACCCCAGGCTTTACACTTTATGCTTCCGGCTCGTATGTTGTGTGGAATTG
TGAGCGGATAACAATTTCACACAGGAAACAGCTATGACCATGATTACGCCAAGCGCGCAATTAACCCTCA
CTAAAGGGAACAAAAGCTGGAGCTGCAAGCTTAATGTAGTCTTATGCAATACTCTTGTAGTCTTGCAACA
TGGTAACGATGAGTTAGCAACATGCCTTACAAGGAGAGAAAAAGCACCGTGCATGCCGATTGGTGGAAGT
AAGGTGGTACGATCGTGCCTTATTAGGAAGGCAACAGACGGGTCTGACATGGATTGGACGAACCACTGAA
TTGCCGCATTGCAGAGATATTGTATTTAAGTGCCTAGCTCGATACATAAACGGGTCTCTCTGGTTAGACC
AGATCTGAGCCTGGGAGCTCTCTGGCTAACTAGGGAACCCACTGCTTAAGCCTCAATAAAGCTTGCCTTG
AGTGCTTCAAGTAGTGTGTGCCCGTCTGTTGTGTGACTCTGGTAACTAGAGATCCCTCAGACCCTTTTAG
TCAGTGTGGAAAATCTCTAGCAGTGGCGCCCGAACAGGGACTTGAAAGCGAAAGGGAAACCAGAGGAGCT
CTCTCGACGCAGGACTCGGCTTGCTGAAGCGCGCACGGCAAGAGGCGAGGGGCGGCGACTGGTGAGTACG
CCAAAAATTTTGACTAGCGGAGGCTAGAAGGAGAGAGATGGGTGCGAGAGCGTCAGTATTAAGCGGGGGA
GAATTAGATCGCGATGGGAAAAAATTCGGTTAAGGCCAGGGGGAAAGAAAAAATATAAATTAAAACATAT
AGTATGGGCAAGCAGGGAGCTAGAACGATTCGCAGTTAATCCTGGCCTGTTAGAAACATCAGAAGGCTGT
AGACAAATACTGGGACAGCTACAACCATCCCTTCAGACAGGATCAGAAGAACTTAGATCATTATATAATA
CAGTAGCAACCCTCTATTGTGTGCATCAAAGGATAGAGATAAAAGACACCAAGGAAGCTTTAGACAAGAT
AGAGGAAGAGCAAAACAAAAGTAAGACCACCGCACAGCAAGCGGCCGCTGATCTTCAGACCTGGAGGAGG
AGATATGAGGGACAATTGGAGAAGTGAATTATATAAATATAAAGTAGTAAAAATTGAACCATTAGGAGTA
GCACCCACCAAGGCAAAGAGAAGAGTGGTGCAGAGAGAAAAAAGAGCAGTGGGAATAGGAGCTTTGTTCC
TTGGGTTCTTGGGAGCAGCAGGAAGCACTATGGGCGCAGCGTCAATGACGCTGACGGTACAGGCCAGACA
ATTATTGTCTGGTATAGTGCAGCAGCAGAACAATTTGCTGAGGGCTATTGAGGCGCAACAGCATCTGTTG
CAACTCACAGTCTGGGGCATCAAGCAGCTCCAGGCAAGAATCCTGGCTGTGGAAAGATACCTAAAGGATC
AACAGCTCCTGGGGATTTGGGGTTGCTCTGGAAAACTCATTTGCACCACTGCTGTGCCTTGGAATGCTAG
TTGGAGTAATAAATCTCTGGAACAGATTTGGAATCACACGACCTGGATGGAGTGGGACAGAGAAATTAAC
AATTACACAAGCTTAATACACTCCTTAATTGAAGAATCGCAAAACCAGCAAGAAAAGAATGAACAAGAAT
TATTGGAATTAGATAAATGGGCAAGTTTGTGGAATTGGTTTAACATAACAAATTGGCTGTGGTATATAAA
ATTATTCATAATGATAGTAGGAGGCTTGGTAGGTTTAAGAATAGTTTTTGCTGTACTTTCTATAGTGAAT
AGAGTTAGGCAGGGATATTCACCATTATCGTTTCAGACCCACCTCCCAACCCCGAGGGGACCCATGCATT
GCATCTCAATTAGTCAGCAACCAGGTGTGGAAAGTCCCCAGGCTCCCCAGCAGGCAGAAGTATGCAAAGC
ATGCGTCTCAATTAGTCAGCAACCATAGTCCCGCCCCTAACTCCGCCCATCCCGCCCCTAACTCCGCCCA
GTTCCGCCCATTCTCCGCCCCATGGCTGACTAATTTTTTTTATTTATGCAGAGGCCGAGGCCGCCTCGGC
CTCTGAGCTATTCCAGAAGTAGTGAGGAGGCTTTTTTGGAGGCCTAGGCTTTTGCAAAAAGCTTTCTAGA
GGTACCACCGGAGCTTACCATGACCGAGTACAAGCCCACGGTGCGCCTCGCCACCCGCGACGACGTCCCC
AGGGCCGTACGCACCCTCGCCGCCGCGTTCGCCGACTACCCCGCCACGCGCCACACCGTCGATCCGGACC
GCCACATCGAGCGGGTCACCGAGCTGCAAGAACTCTTCCTCACGCGCGTCGGGCTCGACATCGGCAAGGT
GTGGGTCGCGGACGACGGCGCCGCCGTGGCGGTCTGGACCACGCCGGAGAGCGTCGAAGCGGGGGCGGTG
TTCGCCGAGATCGGCCCGCGCATGGCCGAGTTGAGCGGTTCCCGGCTGGCCGCGCAGCAACAGATGGAAG
GCCTCCTGGCGCCGCACCGGCCCAAGGAGCCCGCGTGGTTCCTGGCCACCGTCGGCGTCTCGCCCGACCA
CCAGGGCAAGGGTCTGGGCAGCGCCGTCGTGCTCCCCGGAGTGGAGGCGGCCGAGCGCGCCGGGGTGCCC
GCCTTCCTGGAGACCTCCGCGCCCCGCAACCTCCCCTTCTACGAGCGGCTCGGCTTCACCGTCACCGCCG
ACGTCGAGGTGCCCGAAGGACCGCGCACCTGGTGCATGACCCGCAAGCCCGGTGCCAGTTAACGAATTCT
AGATCTTGAGACAAATGGCAGTATTCATCCACAATTTTAAAAGAAAAGGGGGGATTGGGGGGTACAGTGC
AGGGGAAAGAATAGTAGACATAATAGCAACAGACATACAAACTAAAGAATTACAAAAACAAATTACAAAA
ATTCAAAATTTTCGGGTTTATTACAGGGACAGCAGAGATCCACTTTGGCGCCGG
Features (pLannotate 1.2.2; 31 found; start..end, strand, type, name):
     23..89      +  CDS            small t antigen (fragment): SV40 (simian virus 40) small t antigen
     96..1274    +  promoter       EF-1α promoter: strong constitutive promoter for human elongation factor EF-1α
   1288..2304    +  CDS            SRRD: SRR1L_HUMAN - Also known as SRR1L. Experimental evidence at transcript level: Swiss-Prot protein existence level 2. Plays a role in the regulation of heme biosynthesis and in the regulation of the expression of core clock genes. From Homo sapiens (Human).
   2320..2348    +  CDS            3xHA (fragment): three tandem HA epitope tags
   2365..2953    +  misc_feature   WPRE: woodchuck hepatitis virus posttranscriptional regulatory element
   3004..3023    +  misc_feature   cPPT/CTS (fragment): central polypurine tract and central termination sequence of HIV-1
   3025..3258    +  LTR            3' LTR (ΔU3): self-inactivating 3' long terminal repeat (LTR) from HIV-1
   3336..3457    +  polyA_signal   SV40 poly(A) signal: SV40 polyadenylation signal
   3497..3632    +  rep_origin     SV40 ori: SV40 origin of replication
   3653..3671    -  promoter       T7 promoter: promoter for bacteriophage T7 RNA polymerase
   3679..3834    +  CDS            lacZα (fragment): LacZα fragment of β-galactosidase; lacZ fragment
   3839..4267    +  rep_origin     f1 ori (sequence partly withheld): f1 bacteriophage origin of replication; arrow indicates direction of (+) strand synthesis
   4320..4424    +  promoter       AmpR promoter: bla
   4425..5285    +  CDS            AmpR: β-lactamase; bla; confers resistance to ampicillin, carbenicillin, and related antibiotics
   5456..6044    +  rep_origin     ori: high-copy-number ColE1/pMB1/pBR322/pUC origin of replication
   6227..6319    +  CDS            lacI (fragment): lac repressor; lacI; The lac repressor binds to the lac operator to inhibit transcription in E. coli. This inhibition can be relieved by adding lactose or isopropyl-β-D-thiogalactopyranoside (IPTG).
   6332..6353    +  protein_bind   CAP binding site: CAP binding activates transcription in the presence of cAMP. E. coli catabolite activator protein
   6368..6398    +  promoter       lac promoter: promoter for the E. coli lac operon
   6406..6422    +  protein_bind   lac operator: The lac repressor binds to the lac operator to inhibit transcription in E. coli. This inhibition can be relieved by adding lactose or isopropyl-β-D-thiogalactopyranoside (IPTG). lac repressor encoded by lacI
   6467..6485    +  promoter       T3 promoter: promoter for bacteriophage T3 RNA polymerase
   6513..6739    +  promoter       RSV promoter: Rous sarcoma virus enhancer/promoter
   6740..6920    +  LTR            5' LTR (truncated): truncated 5' long terminal repeat (LTR) from HIV-1
   6967..7092    +  misc_feature   HIV-1 Ψ: packaging signal of human immunodeficiency virus type 1
   7076..7439    +  CDS            HIV-1 gag (fragment): gag protein from human immunodeficiency virus 1; gag
   7585..7818    +  misc_feature   RRE: The Rev response element (RRE) of HIV-1 allows for Rev-dependent mRNA export from the nucleus to the cytoplasm.
   8195..8221    +  CDS            Rev (fragment): human immunodeficiency virus 1 (HIV-1) Rev protein; rev; enhances nuclear export of unspliced and incompletely spliced viral mRNAs
   8228..8251    +  promoter       SV40 promoter (fragment): SV40 early promoter
   8252..8323    +  promoter       SV40 promoter (fragment): SV40 enhancer and early promoter
   8347..8482    +  rep_origin     SV40 ori: SV40 origin of replication
   8528..9124    +  CDS            PuroR (fragment): puromycin N-acetyltransferase; pac from Streptomyces; confers resistance to puromycin
   9173..9290    +  misc_feature   cPPT/CTS: central polypurine tract and central termination sequence of HIV-1
