[The description below was written by a language model from this plasmid's Addgene catalogue record and pLannotate feature annotations shown in this document.]
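Description:
EF1a-SRRD-HA is a lentiviral transfer plasmid built on the pLEX_307 backbone for constitutive expression of human SRRD (also known as SRR1L) carrying a C-terminal HA epitope tag. It is maintained in E. coli through a high-copy ColE1/pUC-type origin and an ampicillin resistance gene. The backbone also carries an f1 origin and remnants of a lac/lacZα cloning region flanked by T3 and T7 promoters.

The viral portion has a third-generation, self-inactivating layout. An RSV enhancer/promoter drives a truncated HIV-1 5' LTR, followed by the Ψ packaging signal with a partial gag sequence and the Rev response element, which together allow the genomic RNA to be exported and packaged when helper plasmids supply the viral proteins in trans. Downstream, an SV40 early promoter/origin region drives a puromycin N-acetyltransferase gene for selecting transduced mammalian cells. A cPPT/CTS element, which aids nuclear import of the proviral DNA, sits between this marker and the main expression cassette. In that cassette the human EF-1α promoter drives the SRRD coding sequence. The annotation software detects the tag only as a short match to part of a 3xHA element, which fits the catalogue's description of an HA tag without settling its copy number. A WPRE after the tag enhances transcript stability and expression, and the ΔU3 3' LTR followed by an SV40 polyadenylation signal closes the viral genome.

The associated work concerns SRRD's role in protein inclusion formation, intermediate filament dynamics and aggresome assembly. The plasmid suits stable SRRD expression in cells, with the HA tag allowing antibody detection or pulldown of the protein.
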