Addgene plasmid #214918: EF1a-SRRD-HA (in pLEX_307)
Purpose: constitutive expression of SRRD tagged with HA
Depositing lab: Ophir Shalem. Depositing organization: Children's Hospital of Philadelphia. Publication: CRISPR screen for protein inclusion formation uncovers a role for SRRD in the regulation of intermediate filament dynamics and aggresome assembly. Sweeney KM, Chantarawong S, Barbieri EM, Cajka G, Liu M, Spruce L, Fazelinia H, Portz B, Copley K, Lapidot T, Duhamel L, Greenwald P, Saida N, Shalgi R, Shorter J, Shalem O. PLoS Genet. 2024 Feb 5;20(2):e1011138. doi: 10.1371/journal.pgen.1011138. eCollection 2024 Feb. PubMed 38315730.
Backbone
  Vector backbone: pLEX_307
  Vector type: Lentiviral
Growth in bacteria
  Bacterial resistance: Ampicillin, 100 μg/mL
  Growth temperature: 37°C
  Growth strain: NEB Stable
  Copy number: High Copy
Gene/Insert
  Gene/Insert name: SRRD
  Species: H. sapiens (human)
  Entrez Gene: SRRD (a.k.a. SRR1L, HC/HCC)
  Tag / fusion protein: HA (C terminal on insert)
  Cloning method: Gibson Cloning
Terms and licenses: Academic/Nonprofit Terms; Industry Terms: Not Available to Industry
How to cite: EF1a-SRRD-HA (in pLEX_307) was a gift from Ophir Shalem (Addgene plasmid # 214918 ; http://n2t.net/addgene:214918 ; RRID:Addgene_214918)
